Addgene plasmid #71809: p-attB-min.hsp70P-FRT-STOP#1-FRT-DamMyc[open]
Purpose: Generating transgenic flies for FLP-inducible DamID
Depositing lab: Bas van Steensel. Depositing organization: Netherlands Cancer Institute. Publication: Inducible DamID systems for genomic mapping of chromatin proteins in Drosophila. Pindyurin AV, Pagie L, Kozhevnikova EN, van Arensbergen J, van Steensel B. Nucleic Acids Res. 2016 Jul 8;44(12):5646-57. doi: 10.1093/nar/gkw176. Epub 2016 Mar 21. PubMed 27001518.
Backbone
  Vector backbone: pUASTattB
  Backbone manufacturer: (GenBank EF362409.1)
  Backbone size w/o insert (bp): 8052
  Total vector size (bp): 10645
  Vector type: Insect Expression
Growth in bacteria
  Bacterial resistance: Ampicillin, 100 μg/mL
  Growth temperature: 37°C
  Growth strain: DH5alpha
  Copy number: High Copy
Gene/Insert
  Gene/Insert name: min.hsp70P-FRT-STOP#1-FRT-Dam-Myc[open]
  Insert size (bp): 2593
Resource information
  A portion of this plasmid was derived from a plasmid made by: Brian Sauer - pBS302 (Addgene plasmid# 11925)
Terms and licenses: Academic/Nonprofit Terms; Industry Terms: Not Available to Industry
Depositor comments: The p-attB-min.hsp70P-FRT-STOP#1-FRT-DamMyc[open] plasmid vector was constructed from the following elements: Drosophila minimal hsp70 promoter (“min.hsp70P”), STOP#1 cassette flanked by two unidirectional FRT sites, open reading frame encoding Dam-Myc fusion protein, polylinker consisting of AscI, SwaI, FseI, AsiSI and NotI sites, SV40 polyadenylation signal, attB site for phiC31 integrase-mediated transgenesis, pUC backbone, Drosophila mini-white marker and loxP site. The elements were assembled in the indicated order; the last five elements were taken as a whole from pUASTattB vector (Bischof et al., 2007, PMID=17360644; GenBank EF362409.1). The p-attB-min.hsp70P-FRT-STOP#1-FRT-DamMyc[open] vector is designed for cloning and expression of FLP-inducible N-terminal Dam fusion proteins.
How to cite: p-attB-min.hsp70P-FRT-STOP#1-FRT-DamMyc[open] was a gift from Bas van Steensel (Addgene plasmid # 71809 ; http://n2t.net/addgene:71809 ; RRID:Addgene_71809)
