[The description below was written by a language model from this plasmid's Addgene catalogue record and pLannotate feature annotations shown in this document.]
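Description:
p-attB-min.hsp70P-FRT-STOP#1-FRT-DamMyc[open] is a 10.6 kb Drosophila transgenesis and insect expression vector derived from pUASTattB, built for making fly lines in which DamID can be switched on by FLP recombinase. In E. coli it is maintained as a high-copy plasmid through its pUC-type origin and selected with ampicillin (AmpR); an f1 origin and remnants of a lac/lacZα cloning region with T3 and T7 promoters are also annotated in the backbone. For fly work it carries a φC31 attB site for integrase-mediated, site-specific insertion into attP landing sites. It also has the mini-white eye-colour marker for identifying transformants and a single loxP site inherited from pUASTattB.

The 2.6 kb payload begins with a minimal Drosophila hsp70 promoter, followed by the STOP#1 cassette flanked by two FRT sites in the same orientation. According to the feature table, this cassette contains SV40 small t intron and polyadenylation sequences, and part of the plasmid derives from pBS302. It terminates transcription before the downstream open reading frame. That reading frame encodes E. coli Dam, the GATC adenine methyltransferase, fused to a Myc epitope, followed by a polylinker (AscI, SwaI, FseI, AsiSI, NotI) and a second SV40 poly(A) signal. FLP expression excises the STOP cassette, leaving one FRT and permitting low-level transcription of Dam-Myc from the minimal promoter.

The "[open]" designation refers to the reading frame continuing into the polylinker. A chromatin protein of interest can therefore be cloned in frame to give a fusion with Dam at its N-terminus. This allows genomic binding sites to be mapped by targeted adenine methylation wherever and whenever FLP is supplied.
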