Features (pLannotate 1.2.2; 31 found; start..end, strand, type, name):
      7..40      -  protein_bind   loxP: Cre-mediated recombination occurs in the 8-bp core sequence (GCATACAT). Cre recombinase
     46..284     +  promoter       hsp70 promoter: Drosophila melanogaster hsp70Bb promoter
    304..351     +  protein_bind   FRT: FLP-mediated recombination occurs in the 8-bp core sequence TCTAGAAA (Turan and Bode, 2011). FLP recombinase from the Saccharomyces cerevisiae 2μ plasmid
    679..789     -  CDS            YO201_YEAST (fragment): Protein uncertain: Swiss-Prot protein existence level 5. From Saccharomyces cerevisiae (strain ATCC 204508 / S288c) (Baker's yeast).
    791..865     +  CDS            small t antigen (fragment): SV40 (simian virus 40) small t antigen
    867..932     +  intron         small t intron: SV40 (simian virus 40) small t antigen intron
   1062..1082    +  CDS            SV40 NLS: nuclear localization signal of SV40 (simian virus 40) large T antigen
   1401..1484    +  CDS            large T antigen (fragment): large T antigen from SV40 (simian virus 40)
   1507..1641    +  polyA_signal   SV40 poly(A) signal: SV40 polyadenylation signal
   1669..1716    +  protein_bind   FRT: FLP-mediated recombination occurs in the 8-bp core sequence TCTAGAAA (Turan and Bode, 2011). FLP recombinase from the Saccharomyces cerevisiae 2μ plasmid
   1726..2559    +  CDS            dam: DMA_ECOLI - Experimental evidence at protein level: Swiss-Prot protein existence level 1. Methylates DNA within the sequence GATC and protects the DNA from cleavage by the restriction endonuclease MboI. Although it shares sequence specificity with a number of type II restriction endonucleases and methylases, it is thought to act in postreplication mismatch repair rather than as a part of a restriction modification system. May also play a role in DNA replication. From Escherichia coli (strain K12).
   2569..2596    +  CDS            3xMyc (fragment): 3 tandem Myc epitope tags
   2641..2715    +  CDS            small t antigen (fragment): SV40 (simian virus 40) small t antigen
   2717..2782    +  intron         small t intron: SV40 (simian virus 40) small t antigen intron
   2912..2932    +  CDS            SV40 NLS: nuclear localization signal of SV40 (simian virus 40) large T antigen
   2939..3073    +  CDS            LT_POVHA (fragment): Protein inferred from homology: Swiss-Prot protein existence level 3. Isoform large T antigen is a key early protein essential for both driving viral replication and inducing cellular transformation. Plays a role in viral genome replication by driving entry of quiescent cells into the cell cycle and by autoregulating the synthesis of viral early mRNA. Displays highly oncogenic activities by corrupting the host cellular checkpoint mechanisms that guard cell division and the transcription, replication, and repair of DNA. Participates in the modulation of cellular gene expression preceeding viral
   3098..3181    +  CDS            large T antigen (fragment): large T antigen from SV40 (simian virus 40)
   3204..3338    +  polyA_signal   SV40 poly(A) signal: SV40 polyadenylation signal
   3367..3436    +  protein_bind   attB: attB site for the φC31 integrase (Groth et al., 2000) phage φC31 integrase
   3655..3673    -  promoter       T3 promoter: promoter for bacteriophage T3 RNA polymerase
   3718..3734    -  protein_bind   lac operator: The lac repressor binds to the lac operator to inhibit transcription in E. coli. This inhibition can be relieved by adding lactose or isopropyl-β-D-thiogalactopyranoside (IPTG). lac repressor encoded by lacI
   3742..3772    -  promoter       lac promoter: promoter for the E. coli lac operon
   3787..3808    -  protein_bind   CAP binding site: CAP binding activates transcription in the presence of cAMP. E. coli catabolite activator protein
   3821..3913    -  CDS            lacI (fragment): lac repressor; lacI; The lac repressor binds to the lac operator to inhibit transcription in E. coli. This inhibition can be relieved by adding lactose or isopropyl-β-D-thiogalactopyranoside (IPTG).
   4096..4684    -  rep_origin     ori: high-copy-number ColE1/pMB1/pBR322/pUC origin of replication
   4855..5715    -  CDS            AmpR: β-lactamase; bla; confers resistance to ampicillin, carbenicillin, and related antibiotics
   5716..5820    -  promoter       AmpR promoter: bla
   5847..6275    +  rep_origin     f1 ori (sequence partly withheld): f1 bacteriophage origin of replication; arrow indicates direction of (+) strand synthesis
   6306..6463    -  CDS            lacZα (fragment): LacZα fragment of β-galactosidase; lacZ fragment
   6466..6484    +  promoter       T7 promoter: promoter for bacteriophage T7 RNA polymerase
   6509..10645   +  gene           mini-white: white; This modified version of the white gene lacks part of the first intron.
>Addgene plasmid #71809 | p-attB-min.hsp70P-FRT-STOP#1-FRT-DamMyc[open] | depositor full sequence | sequence record 131068 | p-attB-min.hsp70P-FRT-STOP#1-FRT-DamMyc[open] sequence 10645 bps
GCTAGCATAACTTCGTATAATGTATGCTATACGAAGTTATGAGCGCCGGAGTATAAATAGAGGCGCTTCG
TCTACGGAGCGACAATTCAATTCAAACAAGCAAAGTGAACACGTCGCTAAGCGAAAGCTAAGCAAATAAA
CAAGCGCAGCTGAACAAGCTAAACAATCTGCAGTAAAGTGCAAGTTAAAGTGAATCAATTAAAAGTAACC
AGCAACCAAGTAAATCAACTGCAACTACTGAAATCTGCCAAGAAGTAATTATTGAATACAAGAAGAGAAC
TCTGAATAGGGAATTGGGAATTCGAAGTTCCTATTCCGAAGTTCCTATTCTCTAGAAAGTATAGGAACTT
CTCGGGGACACCAAATATGGCGATCTCGGCCTTTTCGTTTCTTGGAGCTGGGACATGTTTGCCATCGATC
CATCTACCACCAGAACGGCCGTTAGATCTGCTGCCACCGTTGTTTCCACCGAAGAAACCACCGTTGCCGT
AACCACCACGACGGTTGTTGCTAAAGAAGCTGCCACCGCCACGGCCACCGTTGTAGCCGCCGTTGTTGTT
ATTGTAGTTGCTACTGTTATTTCTGGCACTTCTTGGTTTTCCTCTTAAGTGAGGAGGAACATAACCATTC
TCGTTGTTGTCGTTGATGCTTAAATTTTGCACTTGTTCGCTCAGTTCAGCCATAATATGAAATGCTTTTC
TTGTTGTTCTTACGGAATACCACTTGCCACCTATCACCACAACTAACTTTTTCCCGTTCCTCCATCTCTT
TTATATTTTTTTTCTCGAGGGATCTTTGTGAAGGAACCTTACTTCTGTGGTGTGACATAATTGGACAAAC
TACCTACAGAGATTTAAAGCTCTAAGGTAAATATAAAATTTTTAAGTGTATAATGTGTTAAACTACTGAT
TCTAATTGTTTGTGTATTTTAGATTCCAACCTATGGAACTGATGAATGGGAGCAGTGGTGGAATGCCTTT
AATGAGGAAAACCTGTTTTGCTCAGAAGAAATGCCATCTAGTGATGATGAGGCTACTGCTGACTCTCAAC
ATTCTACTCCTCCAAAAAAGAAGAGAAAGGTAGAAGACCCCAAGGACTTTCCTTCAGAATTGCTAAGTTT
TTTGAGTCATGCTGTGTTTAGTAATAGAACTCTTGCTTGCTTTGCTATTTACACCACAAAGGAAAAAGCT
GCACTGCTATACAAGAAAATTATGGAAAAATATTCTGTAACCTTTATAAGTAGGCATAACAGTTATAATC
ATAACATACTGTTTTTTCTTACTCCACACAGGCATAGAGTGTCTGCTATTAATAACTATGCTCAAAAATT
GTGTACCTTTAGCTTTTTAATTTGTAAAGGGGTTAATAAGGAATATTTGATGTATAGTGCCTTGACTAGA
GATCATAATCAGCCATACCACATTTGTAGAGGTTTTACTTGCTTTAAAAAACCTCCCACACCTCCCCCTG
AACCTGAAACATAAAATGAATGCAATTGTTGTTGTTAACTTGTTTATTGCAGCTTATAATGGTTACAAAT
AAAGCAATAGCATCACAAATTTCACAAATAAAGCATTTTTTTCACTGCATTCTAGTTGTGGTTTGTCCAA
ACTCATCAATGTATCTTATCATGTCTGGATCTGACATGGTAAGTAAGCTTGGGCTGCAGAAGTTCCTATT
CCGAAGTTCCTATTCTCTAGAAAGTATAGGAACTTCGAATTCAACATGAAGAAAAATCGCGCTTTTTTGA
AGTGGGCAGGGGGCAAGTATCCCCTGCTTGATGATATTAAACGGCATTTGCCCAAGGGCGAATGTCTGGT
TGAGCCTTTTGTAGGTGCCGGGTCGGTGTTTCTCAACACCGACTTTTCTCGTTATATCCTTGCCGATATC
AATAGCGACCTGATCAGTCTCTATAACATTGTGAAGATGCGTACTGATGAGTACGTACAGGCCGCACGCG
AGCTGTTTGTTCCCGAAACAAATTGCGCCGAGGTTTACTATCAGTTCCGCGAAGAGTTCAACAAAAGCCA
GGATCCGTTCCGTCGGGCGGTACTGTTTTTATATTTGAACCGCTACGGTTACAACGGCCTGTGTCGTTAC
AATCTGCGCGGTGAGTTTAACGTGCCGTTCGGCCGCTACAAAAAACCCTATTTCCCGGAAGCAGAGTTGT
ATCACTTCGCTGAAAAAGCGCAGAATGCCTTTTTCTATTGTGAGTCTTACGCCGATAGCATGGCGCGCGC
AGATGATGCATCCGTCGTCTATTGCGATCCGCCTTATGCACCGCTGTCTGCGACCGCCAACTTTACGGCG
TATCACACAAACAGTTTTACGCTTGAACAACAAGCGCATCTGGCGGAGATCGCCGAAGGTCTGGTTGAGC
GCCATATTCCAGTGCTGATCTCCAATCACGATACGATGTTAACGCGTGAGTGGTATCAGCGCGCAAAATT
GCATGTCGTCAAAGTTCGACGCAGTATAAGCAGCAACGGCGGCACACGTAAAAAGGTGGACGAACTGCTG
GCTTTGTACAAACCAGGAGTCGTTTCACCCGCGAAAAAAGCCGGTGAACAGAAACTCATCTCTGAAGAGG
ATCTGGGCGCGCCATTTAAATGGCCGGCCGCGATCGCGGCCGCTCTAGAGGATCTTTGTGAAGGAACCTT
ACTTCTGTGGTGTGACATAATTGGACAAACTACCTACAGAGATTTAAAGCTCTAAGGTAAATATAAAATT
TTTAAGTGTATAATGTGTTAAACTACTGATTCTAATTGTTTGTGTATTTTAGATTCCAACCTATGGAACT
GATGAATGGGAGCAGTGGTGGAATGCCTTTAATGAGGAAAACCTGTTTTGCTCAGAAGAAATGCCATCTA
GTGATGATGAGGCTACTGCTGACTCTCAACATTCTACTCCTCCAAAAAAGAAGAGAAAGGTAGAAGACCC
CAAGGACTTTCCTTCAGAATTGCTAAGTTTTTTGAGTCATGCTGTGTTTAGTAATAGAACTCTTGCTTGC
TTTGCTATTTACACCACAAAGGAAAAAGCTGCACTGCTATACAAGAAAATTATGGAAAAATATTTGATGT
ATAGTGCCTTGACTAGAGATCATAATCAGCCATACCACATTTGTAGAGGTTTTACTTGCTTTAAAAAACC
TCCCACACCTCCCCCTGAACCTGAAACATAAAATGAATGCAATTGTTGTTGTTAACTTGTTTATTGCAGC
TTATAATGGTTACAAATAAAGCAATAGCATCACAAATTTCACAAATAAAGCATTTTTTTCACTGCATTCT
AGTTGTGGTTTGTCCAAACTCATCAATGTATCTTATCATGTCTGGATCCACTAGTGTCGACGATGTAGGT
CACGGTCTCGAAGCCGCGGTGCGGGTGCCAGGGCGTGCCCTTGGGCTCCCCGGGCGCGTACTCCACCTCA
CCCATCTGGTCCATCATGATGAACGGGTCGAGGTGGCGGTAGTTGATCCCGGCGAACGCGCGGCGCACCG
GGAAGCCCTCGCCCTCGAAACCGCTGGGCGCGGTGGTCACGGTGAGCACGGGACGTGCGACGGCGTCGGC
GGGTGCGGATACGCGGGGCAGCGTCAGCGGGTTCTCGACGGTCACGGCGGGCATGTCGACACTAGTTCTA
GCCAGCTTTTGTTCCCTTTAGTGAGGGTTAATTTCGAGCTTGGCGTAATCATGGTCATAGCTGTTTCCTG
TGTGAAATTGTTATCCGCTCACAATTCCACACAACATACGAGCCGGAAGCATAAAGTGTAAAGCCTGGGG
TGCCTAATGAGTGAGCTAACTCACATTAATTGCGTTGCGCTCACTGCCCGCTTTCCAGTCGGGAAACCTG
TCGTGCCAGCTGCATTAATGAATCGGCCAACGCGCGGGGAGAGGCGGTTTGCGTATTGGGCGCTCTTCCG
CTTCCTCGCTCACTGACTCGCTGCGCTCGGTCGTTCGGCTGCGGCGAGCGGTATCAGCTCACTCAAAGGC
GGTAATACGGTTATCCACAGAATCAGGGGATAACGCAGGAAAGAACATGTGAGCAAAAGGCCAGCAAAAG
GCCAGGAACCGTAAAAAGGCCGCGTTGCTGGCGTTTTTCCATAGGCTCCGCCCCCCTGACGAGCATCACA
AAAATCGACGCTCAAGTCAGAGGTGGCGAAACCCGACAGGACTATAAAGATACCAGGCGTTTCCCCCTGG
AAGCTCCCTCGTGCGCTCTCCTGTTCCGACCCTGCCGCTTACCGGATACCTGTCCGCCTTTCTCCCTTCG
GGAAGCGTGGCGCTTTCTCATAGCTCACGCTGTAGGTATCTCAGTTCGGTGTAGGTCGTTCGCTCCAAGC
TGGGCTGTGTGCACGAACCCCCCGTTCAGCCCGACCGCTGCGCCTTATCCGGTAACTATCGTCTTGAGTC
CAACCCGGTAAGACACGACTTATCGCCACTGGCAGCAGCCACTGGTAACAGGATTAGCAGAGCGAGGTAT
GTAGGCGGTGCTACAGAGTTCTTGAAGTGGTGGCCTAACTACGGCTACACTAGAAGGACAGTATTTGGTA
TCTGCGCTCTGCTGAAGCCAGTTACCTTCGGAAAAAGAGTTGGTAGCTCTTGATCCGGCAAACAAACCAC
CGCTGGTAGCGGTGGTTTTTTTGTTTGCAAGCAGCAGATTACGCGCAGAAAAAAAGGATCTCAAGAAGAT
CCTTTGATCTTTTCTACGGGGTCTGACGCTCAGTGGAACGAAAACTCACGTTAAGGGATTTTGGTCATGA
GATTATCAAAAAGGATCTTCACCTAGATCCTTTTAAATTAAAAATGAAGTTTTAAATCAATCTAAAGTAT
ATATGAGTAAACTTGGTCTGACAGTTACCAATGCTTAATCAGTGAGGCACCTATCTCAGCGATCTGTCTA
TTTCGTTCATCCATAGTTGCCTGACTCCCCGTCGTGTAGATAACTACGATACGGGAGGGCTTACCATCTG
GCCCCAGTGCTGCAATGATACCGCGAGACCCACGCTCACCGGCTCCAGATTTATCAGCAATAAACCAGCC
AGCCGGAAGGGCCGAGCGCAGAAGTGGTCCTGCAACTTTATCCGCCTCCATCCAGTCTATTAATTGTTGC
CGGGAAGCTAGAGTAAGTAGTTCGCCAGTTAATAGTTTGCGCAACGTTGTTGCCATTGCTACAGGCATCG
TGGTGTCACGCTCGTCGTTTGGTATGGCTTCATTCAGCTCCGGTTCCCAACGATCAAGGCGAGTTACATG
ATCCCCCATGTTGTGCAAAAAAGCGGTTAGCTCCTTCGGTCCTCCGATCGTTGTCAGAAGTAAGTTGGCC
GCAGTGTTATCACTCATGGTTATGGCAGCACTGCATAATTCTCTTACTGTCATGCCATCCGTAAGATGCT
TTTCTGTGACTGGTGAGTACTCAACCAAGTCATTCTGAGAATAGTGTATGCGGCGACCGAGTTGCTCTTG
CCCGGCGTCAATACGGGATAATACCGCGCCACATAGCAGAACTTTAAAAGTGCTCATCATTGGAAAACGT
TCTTCGGGGCGAAAACTCTCAAGGATCTTACCGCTGTTGAGATCCAGTTCGATGTAACCCACTCGTGCAC
CCAACTGATCTTCAGCATCTTTTACTTTCACCAGCGTTTCTGGGTGAGCAAAAACAGGAAGGCAAAATGC
CGCAAAAAAGGGAATAAGGGCGACACGGAAATGTTGAATACTCATACTCTTCCTTTTTCAATATTATTGA
AGCATTTATCAGGGTTATTGTCTCATGAGCGGATACATATTTGAATGTATTTAGAAAAATAAACAAATAG
GGGTTCCGCGCACATTTCCCCGAAAAGTGCCACCTG
[124 nt withheld, positions 5847-5970]
C
[91 nt withheld, positions 5972-6062]
A
[49 nt withheld, positions 6064-6112]
CCTTTGACGTTGGAGTCCACGTTCTTT
[37 nt withheld, positions 6140-6176]
ACCCTATCTCGGTCTATTCTTTTGATTTATAAGGGATTTTGCCGATTTCGGCCTATTGGTTAAAAAATGA
GCTGATTTAACAAAAATTTAACGCGAATTTTAACAAAATATTAACGCTTACAATTTCCATTCGCCATTCA
GGCTGCGCAACTGTTGGGAAGGGCGATCGGTGCGGGCCTCTTCGCTATTACGCCAGCTGGCGAAAGGGGG
ATGTGCTGCAAGGCGATTAAGTTGGGTAACGCCAGGGTTTTCCCAGTCACGACGTTGTAAAACGACGGCC
AGTGAATTGTAATACGACTCACTATAGGGCGAATTGGGTACGTACCGGGCCCCTAGTATGTATGTAAGTT
AATAAAACCCATTTTTGCGGAAAGTAGATAAAAAAAACATTTTTTTTTTTTACTGCACTGGATATCATTG
AACTTATCTGATCAGTTTTAAATTTACTTCGATCCAAGGGTATTTGATGTACCAGGTTCTTTCGATTACC
TCTCACTCAAAATGACATTCCACTCAAAGTCAGCGCTGTTTGCCTCCTTCTCTGTCCACAGAAATATCGC
CGTCTCTTTCGCCGCTGCGTCCGCTATCTCTTTCGCCACCGTTTGTAGCGTTACGTAGCGTCAATGTCCG
CCTTCAGTTGCATTTTGTCAGCGGTTTCGTGACGAAGCTCCAAGCGGTTTACGCCATCAATTAAACACAA
AGTGCTGTGCCAAAACTCCTCTCGCTTCTTATTTTTGTTTGTTTTTTGAGTGATTGGGGTGGTGATTGGT
TTTGGGTGGGTAAGCAGGGGAAAGTGTGAAAAATCCCGGCAATGGGCCAAGAGGATCAGGAGCTATTAAT
TCGCGGAGGCAGCAAACACCCATCTGCCGAGCATCTGAACAATGTGAGTAGTACATGTGCATACATCTTA
AGTTCACTTGATCTATAGGAACTGCGATTGCAACATCAAATTGTCTGCGGCGTGAGAACTGCGACCCACA
AAAATCCCAAACCGCAATTGCACAAACAAATAGTGACACGAAACAGATTATTCTGGTAGCTGTTCTCGCT
ATATAAGACAATTTTTGAGATCATATCATGATCAAGACATCTAAAGGCATTCATTTTCGACTATATTCTT
TTTTACAAAAAATATAACAACCAGATATTTTAAGCTGATCCTAGATGCACAAAAAATAAATAAAAGTATA
AACCTACTTCGTAGGATACTTCGGGGTACTTTTTGTTCGGGGTTAGATGAGCATAACGCTTGTAGTTGAT
ATTTGAGATCCCCTATCATTGCAGGGTGACAGCGGAGCGGCTTCGCAGAGCTGCATTAACCAGGGCTTCG
GGCAGGCCAAAAACTACGGCACGCTCCGGCCACCCAGTCCGCCGGAGGACTCCGGTTCAGGGAGCGGCCA
ACTAGCCGAGAACCTCACCTATGCCTGGCACAATATGGACATCTTTGGGGCGGTCAATCAGCCGGGCTCC
GGATGGCGGCAGCTGGTCAACCGGACACGCGGACTATTCTGCAACGAGCGACACATACCGGCGCCCAGGA
AACATTTGCTCAAGAACGGTGAGTTTCTATTCGCAGTCGGCTGATCTGTGTGAAATCTTAATAAAGGGTC
CAATTACCAATTTGAAACTCAGTTTGCGGCGTGGCCTATCCGGGCGAACTTTTGGCCGTGATGGGCAGTT
CCGGTGCCGGAAAGACGACCCTGCTGAATGCCCTTGCCTTTCGATCGCCGCAGGGCATCCAAGTATCGCC
ATCCGGGATGCGACTGCTCAATGGCCAACCTGTGGACGCCAAGGAGATGCAGGCCAGGTGCGCCTATGTC
CAGCAGGATGACCTCTTTATCGGCTCCCTAACGGCCAGGGAACACCTGATTTTCCAGGCCATGGTGCGGA
TGCCACGACATCTGACCTATCGGCAGCGAGTGGCCCGCGTGGATCAGGTGATCCAGGAGCTTTCGCTCAG
CAAATGTCAGCACACGATCATCGGTGTGCCCGGCAGGGTGAAAGGTCTGTCCGGCGGAGAAAGGAAGCGT
CTGGCATTCGCCTCCGAGGCACTAACCGATCCGCCGCTTCTGATCTGCGATGAGCCCACCTCCGGACTGG
ACTCATTTACCGCCCACAGCGTCGTCCAGGTGCTGAAGAAGCTGTCGCAGAAGGGCAAGACCGTCATCCT
GACCATTCATCAGCCGTCTTCCGAGCTGTTTGAGCTCTTTGACAAGATCCTTCTGATGGCCGAGGGCAGG
GTAGCTTTCTTGGGCACTCCCAGCGAAGCCGTCGACTTCTTTTCCTAGTGAGTTCGATGTGTTTATTAAG
GGTATCTAGCATTACATTACATCTCAACTCCTATCCAGCGTGGGTGCCCAGTGTCCTACCAACTACAATC
CGGCGGACTTTTACGTACAGGTGTTGGCCGTTGTGCCCGGACGGGAGATCGAGTCCCGTGATCGGATCGC
CAAGATATGCGACAATTTTGCTATTAGCAAAGTAGCCCGGGATATGGAGCAGTTGTTGGCCACCAAAAAT
TTGGAGAAGCCACTGGAGCAGCCGGAGAATGGGTACACCTACAAGGCCACCTGGTTCATGCAGTTCCGGG
CGGTCCTGTGGCGATCCTGGCTGTCGGTGCTCAAGGAACCACTCCTCGTAAAAGTGCGACTTATTCAGAC
AACGGTGAGTGGTTCCAGTGGAAACAAATGATATAACGCTTACAATTCTTGGAAACAAATTCGCTAGATT
TTAGTTAGAATTGCCTGATTCCACACCCTTCTTAGTTTTTTTCAATGAGATGTATAGTTTATAGTTTTGC
AGAAAATAAATAAATTTCATTTAACTCGCGAACATGTTGAAGATATGAATATTAATGAGATGCGAGTAAC
ATTTTAATTTGCAGATGGTTGCCATCTTGATTGGCCTCATCTTTTTGGGCCAACAACTCACGCAAGTGGG
CGTGATGAATATCAACGGAGCCATCTTCCTCTTCCTGACCAACATGACCTTTCAAAACGTCTTTGCCACG
ATAAATGTAAGTCTTGTTTAGAATACATTTGCATATTAATAATTTACTAACTTTCTAATGAATCGATTCG
ATTTAGGTGTTCACCTCAGAGCTGCCAGTTTTTATGAGGGAGGCCCGAAGTCGACTTTATCGCTGTGACA
CATACTTTCTGGGCAAAACGATTGCCGAATTACCGCTTTTTCTCACAGTGCCACTGGTCTTCACGGCGAT
TGCCTATCCGATGATCGGACTGCGGGCCGGAGTGCTGCACTTCTTCAACTGCCTGGCGCTGGTCACTCTG
GTGGCCAATGTGTCAACGTCCTTCGGATATCTAATATCCTGCGCCAGCTCCTCGACCTCGATGGCGCTGT
CTGTGGGTCCGCCGGTTATCATACCATTCCTGCTCTTTGGCGGCTTCTTCTTGAACTCGGGCTCGGTGCC
AGTATACCTCAAATGGTTGTCGTACCTCTCATGGTTCCGTTACGCCAACGAGGGTCTGCTGATTAACCAA
TGGGCGGACGTGGAGCCGGGCGAAATTAGCTGCACATCGTCGAACACCACGTGCCCCAGTTCGGGCAAGG
TCATCCTGGAGACGCTTAACTTCTCCGCCGCCGATCTGCCGCTGGACTACGTGGGTCTGGCCATTCTCAT
CGTGAGCTTCCGGGTGCTCGCATATCTGGCTCTAAGACTTCGGGCCCGACGCAAGGAGTAGCCGACATAT
ATCCGAAATAACTGCTTGTTTTTTTTTTTTACCATTATTACCATCGTGTTTACTGTTTATTGCCCCCTCA
AAAAGCTAATGTAATTATATTTGTGCCAATAAAAACAAGATATGACCTATAGAATACAAGTATTTCCCCT
TCGAACATCCCCACAAGTAGACTTTGGATTTGTCTTCTAACCAAAAGACTTACACACCTGCATACCTTAC
ATCAAAAACTCGTTTATCGCTACATAAAACACCGGGATATATTTTTTATATACATACTTTTCAAATCGCG
CGCCCTCTTCATAATTCACCTCCACCACACCACGTTTCGTAGTTGCTCTTTCGCTGTCTCCCACCCGCTC
TCCGCAACACATTCACCTTTTGTTCGACGACCTTGGAGCGACTGTCGTTAGTTCCGCGCGATTCGGTTCG
CTCAAATGGTTCCGAGTGGTTCATTTCGTCTCAATAGAAATTAGTAATAAATATTTGTATGTACAATTTA
TTTGCTCCAATATATTTGTATATATTTCCCTCACAGCTATATTTATTCTAATTTAATATTATGACTTTTT
AAGGTAATTTTTTGTGACCTGTTCGGAGTGATTAGCGTTACAATTTGAACTGAAAGTGACATCCAGTGTT
TGTTCCTTGTGTAGATGCATCTCAAAAAAATGGTGGGCATAATAGTGTTGTTTATATATATCAAAAATAA
CAACTATAATAATAAGAATACATTTAATTTAGAAAATGCTTGGATTTCACTGGAACTAG
