>Addgene plasmid #71809 | p-attB-min.hsp70P-FRT-STOP#1-FRT-DamMyc[open] | addgene partial sequence | sequence record 136289 | pCasper-hs 5'-GCAACTACTGAAATCTGCCAAG-3'
ATTGGGAATTCGAAGTTCCTATTCCGAAGTTCCTATTCTCTAGAAAGTATAGGAACTTCTCGGGGACACC
AAATATGGCGATCTCGGCCTTTTCGTTTCTTGGAGCTGGGACATGTTTGCCATCGATCCATCTACCACCA
GAACGGCCGTTAGATCTGCTGCCACCGTTGTTTCCACCGAAGAAACCACCGTTGCCGTAACCACCACGAC
GGTTGTTGCTAAAGAAGCTGCCACCGCCACGGCCACCGTTGTAGCCGCCGTTGTTGTTATTGTAGTTGCT
ACTGTTATTTCTGGCACTTCTTGGTTTTCCTCTTAAGTGAGGAGGAACATAACCATTCTCGTTGTTGTCG
TTGATGCTTAAATTTTGCACTTGTTCGCTCAGTTCAGCCATAATATGAAATGCTTTTCTTGTTGTTCTTA
CGGAATACCACTTGCCACCTATCACCACAACTAACTTTTTCCCGTTCCTCCATCTCTTTTATATTTTTTT
TCTCGAGGGATCTTTGTGAAGGAACCTTACTTCTGTGGTGTGACATAATTGGACAAACTACCTACAGAGA
TTTAAAGCTCTAAGGTAAATATAAAATTTTTAAGTGTATAATGTGTTAAACTACTGATTCTAATTGTTTG
TGTATTTTAGATTCCAACCTATGGAACTGATGAATGGGAGCAGTGGTGGAATGCCTTTAATGAGGAAAAC
CTGTTTTGCTCAGAAGAAATGCCATCTAGTGATGATGAGGCTACTGCTGACTCTCAACATTCTACTCCTC
CAAA
