>Addgene plasmid #71809 | p-attB-min.hsp70P-FRT-STOP#1-FRT-DamMyc[open] | addgene partial sequence | sequence record 136352 | attB-R 5'-gtcgacatgcccgccgtgaccg-3'
CGCACCCGCCGACGCCGTCGCACGTCCCGTGCTCACCGTGACCACCGCGCCCAGCGGTTTCGAGGGCGAG
GGCTTCCCGGTGCGCCGCGCGTTCGCCGGGATCAACTACCGCCACCTCGACCCGTTCATCATGATGGACC
AGATGGGTGAGGTGGAGTACGCGCCCGGGGAGCCCAAGGGCACGCCCTGGCACCCGCACCGCGGCTTCGA
GACCGTGACCTACATCGTCGACACTAGTGGATCCAGACATGATAAGATACATTGATGAGTTTGGACAAAC
CACAACTAGAATGCAGTGAAAAAAATGCTTTATTTGTGAAATTTGTGATGCTATTGCTTTATTTGTAACC
ATTATAAGCTGCAATAAACAAGTTAACAACAACAATTGCATTCATTTTATGTTTCAGGTTCAGGGGGAGG
TGTGGGAGGTTTTTTAAAGCAAGTAAAACCTCTACAAATGTGGTATGGCTGATTATGATCTCTAGTCAAG
GCACTATACATCAAATATTTTTCCATAATTTTCTTGTATAGCAGTGCAGCTTTTTCCTTTGTGGTGTAAA
TAGCAAAGCAAGCAAGAGTTCTATTACTAAACACAGCATGACTCAAAAAACTTAGCAATTCTGAAGGAAA
GTCCTTGGGGTCTTCTACCTTTCTCTTCTTTTTTGGAGGAGTAGAATGTTGAGAGTCAGCAGTAGCCTCA
TCATCACTAGATGGCATTTCTTCTGAGCAAAACAGGTTTTCCTCATTAAAGGCATTCCACCACTGCTCCC
ATTCATCAGTTCCATAGGTTGGAATCTAAA
